Addgene plasmid #206922: pMSCV-FLAG-puro-mOct4 WT
Purpose: Expression of mOct4 (WT)
Depositing lab: Hyonchol Jang. Depositing organization: National Cancer Center (KR).
Backbone
  Vector backbone: pMSCV
  Vector type: Mammalian Expression
Growth in bacteria
  Bacterial resistance: Ampicillin, 100 μg/mL
  Growth temperature: 37°C
  Growth strain: NEB Stable
  Copy number: High Copy
Gene/Insert
  Gene/Insert name: Oct4
  Species: M. musculus (mouse)
  Entrez Gene: Pou5f1 (a.k.a. NF-A3, Oct-3, Oct-3/4, Oct-4, Oct3, Oct3/4, Oct4, Otf-3, Otf-4, Otf3, Otf3-rs7, Otf3g, Otf4)
  Tag / fusion protein: FLAG (N terminal on backbone)
  Cloning method: Restriction Enzyme; 5′ cloning site unknown (unknown if destroyed)
Terms and licenses: Academic/Nonprofit Terms; Industry Terms: Not Available to Industry
How to cite: pMSCV-FLAG-puro-mOct4 WT was a gift from Hyonchol Jang (Addgene plasmid # 206922 ; http://n2t.net/addgene:206922 ; RRID:Addgene_206922)
