[The description below was written by a language model from this plasmid's Addgene catalogue record and pLannotate feature annotations shown in this document.]
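Description:
pMSCV-FLAG-puro-mOct4 WT is a 7,353 nt gammaretroviral expression plasmid built on the pMSCV (murine stem cell virus) backbone and catalogued as a mammalian expression vector. It carries the wild-type mouse Oct4 coding sequence (Pou5f1), which encodes the POU-domain transcription factor that binds the octamer motif and is central to early embryogenesis and embryonic stem cell pluripotency. In bacteria the plasmid is maintained at high copy through a ColE1/pUC-type origin and selected with ampicillin via the β-lactamase gene. The short lac, rop, bom, TcR and env fragments annotated in the backbone appear to be non-functional remnants of earlier cloning vectors.

The retroviral cassette is bounded by MSCV 5′ and 3′ long terminal repeats. Downstream of the 5′ LTR lie the MESV Ψ packaging signal and a truncated gag segment lacking its start codon, which together allow the transcript to be encapsidated when gag, pol and env functions are provided in trans by packaging cells. No separate promoter is annotated upstream of the insert, so Oct4 expression is presumably driven by the 5′ LTR. The Pou5f1 reading frame is immediately preceded by a FLAG epitope supplied by the backbone. The annotation software scores this as a fragment of 3xFLAG, consistent with a short N-terminal FLAG tag useful for detection or immunoprecipitation. Following the insert, a mouse PGK promoter drives puromycin N-acetyltransferase, permitting puromycin selection of transduced or transfected cells. The stated purpose is simply expression of wild-type mOct4. The "WT" designation suggests it serves as the reference for mutant versions, though the record does not describe these.
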