Features (pLannotate 1.2.2; 20 found; start..end, strand, type, name):
    579..920     +  misc_feature   MESV Ψ: packaging signal of murine embryonic stem cell virus
    987..1403    +  CDS            gag (truncated): truncated Moloney murine leukemia virus (MMLV) gag gene lacking the start codon
   1425..1453    +  CDS            3xFLAG (fragment): three tandem FLAG® epitope tags
   1458..2513    +  CDS            Pou5f1: PO5F1_MOUSE - Also known as Oct-3, Oct-4, Otf-3, Otf3. Experimental evidence at protein level: Swiss-Prot protein existence level 1. Transcription factor that binds to the octamer motif (5'- ATTTGCAT-3') (PubMed:1972777, PubMed:1690859, PubMed:1967980, PubMed:17525163, PubMed:23376973). Forms a trimeric complex with SOX2 or SOX15 on DNA and controls the expression of a number of genes involved in embryonic development such as YES1, FGF4, UTF1 and ZFP206 (PubMed:15863505, PubMed:17097055, PubMed:17496161, PubMed:19740739). Critical for early embryogenesis and for embryonic stem cell pluripotenc
   2527..3026    +  promoter       PGK promoter: mouse phosphoglycerate kinase 1 promoter
   3047..3646    +  CDS            PuroR: puromycin N-acetyltransferase; pac from Streptomyces alboniger; confers resistance to puromycin
   3746..4260    +  LTR            3' LTR: 3' long terminal repeat from murine embryonic stem cell virus
   4422..4438    -  protein_bind   lac operator: The lac repressor binds to the lac operator to inhibit transcription in E. coli. This inhibition can be relieved by adding lactose or isopropyl-β-D-thiogalactopyranoside (IPTG). lac repressor encoded by lacI
   4446..4476    -  promoter       lac promoter: promoter for the E. coli lac operon
   4491..4512    -  protein_bind   CAP binding site: CAP binding activates transcription in the presence of cAMP. E. coli catabolite activator protein
   4525..4617    -  CDS            lacI (fragment): lac repressor; lacI; The lac repressor binds to the lac operator to inhibit transcription in E. coli. This inhibition can be relieved by adding lactose or isopropyl-β-D-thiogalactopyranoside (IPTG).
   4800..5388    -  rep_origin     ori: high-copy-number ColE1/pMB1/pBR322/pUC origin of replication
   5559..6419    -  CDS            AmpR: β-lactamase; bla; confers resistance to ampicillin, carbenicillin, and related antibiotics
   6420..6524    -  promoter       AmpR promoter: bla
   6619..6654    +  CDS            rop (fragment): Rop protein, which maintains plasmids at low copy number; rop
   6756..6855    +  misc_feature   bom (fragment): basis of mobility region from pBR322
   6861..7010    -  CDS            lacZα (fragment): LacZα fragment of β-galactosidase; lacZ fragment
   7010..7211    -  CDS            TcR (fragment): tetracycline efflux protein; tet; confers resistance to tetracycline
   7212..7310    +  CDS            env (fragment): murine leukemia virus gPr80 envelope polyprotein precursor; env; proteolytically cleaved into gp70SU and p15TM subunits
   7352..515     +  LTR            5' LTR (across the origin): 5' long terminal repeat from murine embryonic stem cell virus
>Addgene plasmid #206922 | pMSCV-FLAG-puro-mOct4 WT | addgene full sequence | sequence record 410099 | Addgene NGS Result
TGAAAGACCCCACCTGTAGGTTTGGCAAGCTAGCTTAAGTAACGCCATTTTGCAAGGCATGGAAAATACA
TAACTGAGAATAGAGAAGTTCAGATCAAGGTTAGGAACAGAGAGACAGCAGAATATGGGCCAAACAGGAT
ATCTGTGGTAAGCAGTTCCTGCCCCGGCTCAGGGCCAAGAACAGATGGTCCCCAGATGCGGTCCCGCCCT
CAGCAGTTTCTAGAGAACCATCAGATGTTTCCAGGGTGCCCCAAGGACCTGAAATGACCCTGTGCCTTAT
TTGAACTAACCAATCAGTTCGCTTCTCGCTTCTGTTCGCGCGCTTCTGCTCCCCGAGCTCAATAAAAGAG
CCCACAACCCCTCACTCGGCGCGCCAGTCCTCCGATAGACTGCGTCGCCCGGGTACCCGTATTCCCAATA
AAGCCTCTTGCTGTTTGCATCCGAATCGTGGACTCGCTGATCCTTGGGAGGGTCTCCTCAGATTGATTGA
CTGCCCACCTCGGGGGTCTTTCATTTGGAGGTTCCACCGAGATTTGGAGACCCCTGCCCAGGGACCACCG
ACCCCCCCGCCGGGAGGTAAGCTGGCCAGCGGTCGTTTCGTGTCTGTCTCTGTCTTTGTGCGTGTTTGTG
CCGGCATCTAATGTTTGCGCCTGCGTCTGTACTAGTTAGCTAACTAGCTCTGTATCTGGCGGACCCGTGG
TGGAACTGACGAGTTCTGAACACCCGGCCGCAACCCTGGGAGACGTCCCAGGGACTTTGGGGGCCGTTTT
TGTGGCCCGACCTGAGGAAGGGAGTCGATGTGGAATCCGACCCCGTCAGGATATGTGGTTCTGGTAGGAG
ACGAGAACCTAAAACAGTTCCCGCCTCCGTCTGAATTTTTGCTTTCGGTTTGGAACCGAAGCCGCGCGTC
TTGTCTGCTGCAGCGCTGCAGCATCGTTCTGTGTTGTCTCTGTCTGACTGTGTTTCTGTATTTGTCTGAA
AATTAGGGCCAGACTGTTACCACTCCCTTAAGTTTGACCTTAGGTCACTGGAAAGATGTCGAGCGGATCG
CTCACAACCAGTCGGTAGATGTCAAGAAGAGACGTTGGGTTACCTTCTGCTCTGCAGAATGGCCAACCTT
TAACGTCGGATGGCCGCGAGACGGCACCTTTAACCGAGACCTCATCACCCAGGTTAAGATCAAGGTCTTT
TCACCTGGCCCGCATGGACACCCAGACCAGGTCCCCTACATCGTGACCTGGGAAGCCTTGGCTTTTGACC
CCCCTCCCTGGGTCAAGCCCTTTGTACACCCTAAGCCTCCGCCTCCTCTTCCTCCATCCGCCCCGTCTCT
CCCCCTTGAACCTCCTCGTTCGACCCCGCCTCGATCCTCCCTTTATCCAGCCCTCACTCCTTCTCTAGGC
GCCGGAATTAGATCTGCCACCATGGATTACAAGGATGACGACGATAAGCTCGAGACCATGGCTGGACACC
TGGCTTCAGACTTCGCCTTCTCACCCCCACCAGGTGGGGGTGATGGGTCAGCAGGGCTGGAGCCGGGCTG
GGTGGATCCTCGAACCTGGCTAAGCTTCCAAGGGCCTCCAGGTGGGCCTGGAATCGGACCAGGCTCAGAG
GTATTGGGGATCTCCCCATGTCCGCCCGCATACGAGTTCTGCGGAGGGATGGCATACTGTGGACCTCAGG
TTGGACTGGGCCTAGTCCCCCAAGTTGGCGTGGAGACTTTGCAGCCTGAGGGCCAGGCAGGAGCACGAGT
GGAAAGCAACTCAGAGGGAACCTCCTCTGAGCCCTGTGCCGACCGCCCCAATGCCGTGAAGTTGGAGAAG
GTGGAACCAACTCCCGAGGAGTCCCAGGACATGAAAGCCCTGCAGAAGGAGCTAGAACAGTTTGCCAAGC
TGCTGAAGCAGAAGAGGATCACCTTGGGGTACACCCAGGCCGACGTGGGGCTCACCCTGGGCGTTCTCTT
TGGAAAGGTGTTCAGCCAGACCACCATCTGTCGCTTCGAGGCCTTGCAGCTCAGCCTTAAGAACATGTGT
AAGCTGCGGCCCCTGCTGGAGAAGTGGGTGGAGGAAGCCGACAACAATGAGAACCTTCAGGAGATATGCA
AATCGGAGACCCTGGTGCAGGCCCGGAAGAGAAAGCGAACTAGCATTGAGAACCGTGTGAGGTGGAGTCT
GGAGACCATGTTTCTGAAGTGCCCGAAGCCCTCCCTACAGCAGATCACTCACATCGCCAATCAGCTTGGG
CTAGAGAAGGATGTGGTTCGAGTATGGTTCTGTAACCGGCGCCAGAAGGGCAAAAGATCAAGTATTGAGT
ATTCCCAACGAGAAGAGTATGAGGCTACAGGGACACCTTTCCCAGGGGGGGCTGTATCCTTTCCTCTGCC
CCCAGGTCCCCACTTTGGCACCCCAGGCTATGGAAGCCCCCACTTCACCACACTCTACTCAGTCCCTTTT
CCTGAGGGCGAGGCCTTTCCCTCTGTTCCCGTCACTGCTCTGGGCTCTCCCATGCATTCAAACTGAGAAT
TCTACCGGGTAGGGGAGGCGCTTTTCCCAAGGCAGTCTGGAGCATGCGCTTTAGCAGCCCCGCTGGGCAC
TTGGCGCTACACAAGTGGCCTCTGGCCTCGCACACATTCCACATCCACCGGTAGGCGCCAACCGGCTCCG
TTCTTTGGTGGCCCCTTCGCGCCACCTTCTACTCCTCCCCTAGTCAGGAAGTTCCCCCCCGCCCCGCAGC
TCGCGTCGTGCAGGACGTGACAAATGGAAGTAGCACGTCTCACTAGTCTCGTGCAGATGGACAGCACCGC
TGAGCAATGGAAGCGGGTAGGCCTTTGGGGCAGCGGCCAATAGCAGCTTTGCTCCTTCGCTTTCTGGGCT
CAGAGGCTGGGAAGGGGTGGGTCCGGGGGCGGGCTCAGGGGCGGGCTCAGGGGCGGGGCGGGCGCCCGAA
GGTCCTCCGGAGGCCCGGCATTCTGCACGCTTCAAAAGCGCACGTCTGCCGCGCTGTTCTCCTCTTCCTC
ATCTCCGGGCCTTTCGACCTGCAGCCCAAGCTTACCATGACCGAGTACAAGCCCACGGTGCGCCTCGCCA
CCCGCGACGACGTCCCCAGGGCCGTACGCACCCTCGCCGCCGCGTTCGCCGACTACCCCGCCACGCGCCA
CACCGTCGATCCGGACCGCCACATCGAGCGGGTCACCGAGCTGCAAGAACTCTTCCTCACGCGCGTCGGG
CTCGACATCGGCAAGGTGTGGGTCGCGGACGACGGCGCCGCGGTGGCGGTCTGGACCACGCCGGAGAGCG
TCGAAGCGGGGGCGGTGTTCGCCGAGATCGGCCCGCGCATGGCCGAGTTGAGCGGTTCCCGGCTGGCCGC
GCAGCAACAGATGGAAGGCCTCCTGGCGCCGCACCGGCCCAAGGAGCCCGCGTGGTTCCTGGCCACCGTC
GGCGTCTCGCCCGACCACCAGGGCAAGGGTCTGGGCAGCGCCGTCGTGCTCCCCGGAGTGGAGGCGGCCG
AGCGCGCCGGGGTGCCCGCCTTCCTGGAGACCTCCGCGCCCCGCAACCTCCCCTTCTACGAGCGGCTCGG
CTTCACCGTCACCGCCGACGTCGAGGTGCCCGAAGGACCGCGCACCTGGTGCATGACCCGCAAGCCCGGT
GCCTGACGCCCGCCCCACGACCCGCAGCGCCCGACCGAAAGGAGCGCACGACCCCATGCATCGATAAAAT
AAAAGATTTTATTTAGTCTCCAGAAAAAGGGGGGAATGAAAGACCCCACCTGTAGGTTTGGCAAGCTAGC
TTAAGTAACGCCATTTTGCAAGGCATGGAAAATACATAACTGAGAATAGAGAAGTTCAGATCAAGGTTAG
GAACAGAGAGACAGCAGAATATGGGCCAAACAGGATATCTGTGGTAAGCAGTTCCTGCCCCGGCTCAGGG
CCAAGAACAGATGGTCCCCAGATGCGGTCCCGCCCTCAGCAGTTTCTAGAGAACCATCAGATGTTTCCAG
GGTGCCCCAAGGACCTGAAATGACCCTGTGCCTTATTTGAACTAACCAATCAGTTCGCTTCTCGCTTCTG
TTCGCGCGCTTCTGCTCCCCGAGCTCAATAAAAGAGCCCACAACCCCTCACTCGGCGCGCCAGTCCTCCG
ATAGACTGCGTCGCCCGGGTACCCGTGTATCCAATAAACCCTCTTGCAGTTGCATCCGACTTGTGGTCTC
GCTGTTCCTTGGGAGGGTCTCCTCTGAGTGATTGACTACCCGTCAGCGGGGGTCTTTCATGGGTAACAGT
TTCTTGAAGTTGGAGAACAACATTCTGAGGGTAGGAGTCGAATATTAAGTAATCCTGACTCAATTAGCCA
CTGTTTTGAATCCACATACTCCAATACTCCTGAAATAGTTCATTATGGACAGCGCAGAAAGAGCTGGGGA
GAATTGTGAAATTGTTATCCGCTCACAATTCCACACAACATACGAGCCGGAAGCATAAAGTGTAAAGCCT
GGGGTGCCTAATGAGTGAGCTAACTCACATTAATTGCGTTGCGCTCACTGCCCGCTTTCCAGTCGGGAAA
CCTGTCGTGCCAGCTGCATTAATGAATCGGCCAACGCGCGGGGAGAGGCGGTTTGCGTATTGGGCGCTCT
TCCGCTTCCTCGCTCACTGACTCGCTGCGCTCGGTCGTTCGGCTGCGGCGAGCGGTATCAGCTCACTCAA
AGGCGGTAATACGGTTATCCACAGAATCAGGGGATAACGCAGGAAAGAACATGTGAGCAAAAGGCCAGCA
AAAGGCCAGGAACCGTAAAAAGGCCGCGTTGCTGGCGTTTTTCCATAGGCTCCGCCCCCCTGACGAGCAT
CACAAAAATCGACGCTCAAGTCAGAGGTGGCGAAACCCGACAGGACTATAAAGATACCAGGCGTTTCCCC
CTGGAAGCTCCCTCGTGCGCTCTCCTGTTCCGACCCTGCCGCTTACCGGATACCTGTCCGCCTTTCTCCC
TTCGGGAAGCGTGGCGCTTTCTCATAGCTCACGCTGTAGGTATCTCAGTTCGGTGTAGGTCGTTCGCTCC
AAGCTGGGCTGTGTGCACGAACCCCCCGTTCAGCCCGACCGCTGCGCCTTATCCGGTAACTATCGTCTTG
AGTCCAACCCGGTAAGACACGACTTATCGCCACTGGCAGCAGCCACTGGTAACAGGATTAGCAGAGCGAG
GTATGTAGGCGGTGCTACAGAGTTCTTGAAGTGGTGGCCTAACTACGGCTACACTAGAAGAACAGTATTT
GGTATCTGCGCTCTGCTGAAGCCAGTTACCTTCGGAAAAAGAGTTGGTAGCTCTTGATCCGGCAAACAAA
CCACCGCTGGTAGCGGTGGTTTTTTTGTTTGCAAGCAGCAGATTACGCGCAGAAAAAAAGGATCTCAAGA
AGATCCTTTGATCTTTTCTACGGGGTCTGACGCTCAGTGGAACGAAAACTCACGTTAAGGGATTTTGGTC
ATGAGATTATCAAAAAGGATCTTCACCTAGATCCTTTTAAATTAAAAATGAAGTTTTAAATCAATCTAAA
GTATATATGAGTAAACTTGGTCTGACAGTTACCAATGCTTAATCAGTGAGGCACCTATCTCAGCGATCTG
TCTATTTCGTTCATCCATAGTTGCCTGACTCCCCGTCGTGTAGATAACTACGATACGGGAGGGCTTACCA
TCTGGCCCCAGTGCTGCAATGATACCGCGAGACCCACGCTCACCGGCTCCAGATTTATCAGCAATAAACC
AGCCAGCCGGAAGGGCCGAGCGCAGAAGTGGTCCTGCAACTTTATCCGCCTCCATCCAGTCTATTAATTG
TTGCCGGGAAGCTAGAGTAAGTAGTTCGCCAGTTAATAGTTTGCGCAACGTTGTTGCCATTGCTACAGGC
ATCGTGGTGTCACGCTCGTCGTTTGGTATGGCTTCATTCAGCTCCGGTTCCCAACGATCAAGGCGAGTTA
CATGATCCCCCATGTTGTGCAAAAAAGCGGTTAGCTCCTTCGGTCCTCCGATCGTTGTCAGAAGTAAGTT
GGCCGCAGTGTTATCACTCATGGTTATGGCAGCACTGCATAATTCTCTTACTGTCATGCCATCCGTAAGA
TGCTTTTCTGTGACTGGTGAGTACTCAACCAAGTCATTCTGAGAATAGTGTATGCGGCGACCGAGTTGCT
CTTGCCCGGCGTCAATACGGGATAATACCGCGCCACATAGCAGAACTTTAAAAGTGCTCATCATTGGAAA
ACGTTCTTCGGGGCGAAAACTCTCAAGGATCTTACCGCTGTTGAGATCCAGTTCGATGTAACCCACTCGT
GCACCCAACTGATCTTCAGCATCTTTTACTTTCACCAGCGTTTCTGGGTGAGCAAAAACAGGAAGGCAAA
ATGCCGCAAAAAAGGGAATAAGGGCGACACGGAAATGTTGAATACTCATACTCTTCCTTTTTCAATATTA
TTGAAGCATTTATCAGGGTTATTGTCTCATGAGCGGATACATATTTGAATGTATTTAGAAAAATAAACAA
ATAGGGGTTCCGCGCACATTTCCCCGAAAAGTGCCACCTGACGTCTAAGAAACCATTATTATCATGACAT
TAACCTATAAAAATAGGCGTATCACGAGGCCCTTTCGTCTCGCGCGTTTCGGTGATGACGGTGAAAACCT
CTGACACATGCAGCTCCCGGAGACGGTCACAGCTTGTCTGTAAGCGGATGCCGGGAGCAGACAAGCCCGT
CAGGGCGCGTCAGCGGGTGTTGGCGGGTGTCGGGGCTGGCTTAACTATGCGGCATCAGAGCAGATTGTAC
TGAGAGTGCACCATATGCGGTGTGAAATACCGCACAGATGCGTAAGGAGAAAATACCGCATCAGGCGCCA
TTCGCCATTCAGGCTGCGCAACTGTTGGGAAGGGCGATCGGTGCGGGCCTCTTCGCTATTACGCCAGCTG
GCGAAAGGGGGATGTGCTGCAAGGCGATTAAGTTGGGTAACGCCAGGGTTTTCCCAGTCACGACGTTGTA
AAACGACGGCGCAAGGAATGGTGCATGCAAGGAGATGGCGCCCAACAGTCCCCCGGCCACGGGGCCTGCC
ACCATACCCACGCCGAAACAAGCGCTCATGAGCCCGAAGTGGCGAGCCCGATCTTCCCCATCGGTGATGT
CGGCGATATAGGCGCCAGCAACCGCACCTGTGGCGCCGGTGATGCCGGCCACGATGCGTCCGGCGTAGAG
GCGATTAGTCCAATTTGTTAAAGACAGGATATCAGTGGTCCAGGCTCTAGTTTTGACTCAACAATATCAC
CAGCTGAAGCCTATAGAGTACGAGCCATAGATAAAATAAAAGATTTTATTTAGTCTCCAGAAAAAGGGGG
GAA
